LOCUS       Exported 5031 bp ds-DNA circular SYN 13-MAY-2021
DEFINITION  synthetic circular DNA
ACCESSION   .
VERSION     .
KEYWORDS    pRSII409
SOURCE      synthetic DNA construct
  ORGANISM  synthetic DNA construct
REFERENCE   1 (bases 1 to 5031)
  AUTHORS   Chee MK, Haase SB
  TITLE     New and Redesigned pRS Plasmid Shuttle Vectors for Genetic
            Manipulation of Saccharomycescerevisiae.
  JOURNAL   G3 (Bethesda). 2012 May;2(5):515-26. Epub 2012 May 1.
  PUBMED    22670222
REFERENCE   2 (bases 1 to 5031)
  AUTHORS   .
  TITLE     Direct Submission
  JOURNAL   Exported May 13, 2021 from SnapGene Server 1.1.58
            http://www.snapgene.com
FEATURES             Location/Qualifiers
     source          1..5031
                     /organism="synthetic DNA construct"
                     /mol_type="other DNA"
     primer_bind     complement(29..51)
                     /label=pGEX 3'
                     /note="pGEX vectors, reverse primer"
     primer_bind     151..170
                     /label=pRS-marker
                     /note="pRS vectors, use to sequence yeast selectable
                     marker"
     rep_origin      complement(2002..2457)
                     /direction=LEFT
                     /label=f1 ori
                     /note="f1 bacteriophage origin of replication; arrow
                     indicates direction of (+) strand synthesis"
     primer_bind     complement(2139..2160)
                     /label=F1ori-F
                     /note="F1 origin, forward primer"
     primer_bind     2351..2370
                     /label=F1ori-R
                     /note="F1 origin, reverse primer"
     CDS             complement(2434..2814)
                     /codon_start=1
                     /gene="lacZ fragment"
                     /product="LacZ-alpha fragment of beta-galactosidase"
                     /label=lacZ-alpha
                     /translation="XXXXXXXXXXXXXXXXXXXXXXXXXXXXXXXXXXXXXXXXXXXXX
                     XXXXXXXXXXXXXXXXXXXXXXXXXXXXXXXXXXXXXXXXXXXXXXXXXXXXXXXXXXX
                     XXXXXXXXXXXXXXXXXXXXXX"
     primer_bind     2583..2605
                     /label=M13/pUC Forward
                     /note="In lacZ gene"
     primer_bind     2597..2614
                     /label=M13 Forward
                     /note="In lacZ gene. Also called M13-F20 or M13 (-21)
                     Forward"
     primer_bind     2598..2614
                     /label=M13 fwd
                     /note="common sequencing primer, one of multiple similar
                     variants"
     primer_bind     2624..2643
                     /label=T7
                     /note="T7 promoter, forward primer"
     promoter        2624..2642
                     /label=T7 promoter
                     /note="promoter for bacteriophage T7 RNA polymerase"
     misc_feature    2651..2758
                     /label=MCS
                     /note="pBluescript multiple cloning site"
     primer_bind     2667..2683
                     /label=pBluescriptKS
                     /note="For pBluescript vector"
     primer_bind     2668..2684
                     /label=KS primer
                     /note="common sequencing primer, one of multiple similar
                     variants"
     primer_bind     complement(2718..2734)
                     /label=SK primer
                     /note="common sequencing primer, one of multiple similar
                     variants"
     primer_bind     complement(2718..2734)
                     /label=pBluescriptSK
                     /note="For pBluescript vector"
     primer_bind     complement(2771..2791)
                     /label=T3
                     /note="T3 promoter, forward primer"
     promoter        complement(2771..2789)
                     /label=T3 promoter
                     /note="promoter for bacteriophage T3 RNA polymerase"
     primer_bind     complement(2810..2826)
                     /label=M13 rev
                     /note="common sequencing primer, one of multiple similar
                     variants"
     primer_bind     complement(2810..2826)
                     /label=M13 Reverse
                     /note="In lacZ gene. Also called M13-rev"
     primer_bind     complement(2823..2845)
                     /label=M13/pUC Reverse
                     /note="In lacZ gene"
     protein_bind    2834..2850
                     /label=lac operator
                     /bound_moiety="lac repressor encoded by lacI"
                     /note="The lac repressor binds to the lac operator to
                     inhibit transcription in E. coli. This inhibition can be
                     relieved by adding lactose or
                     isopropyl-beta-D-thiogalactopyranoside (IPTG)."
     promoter        complement(2858..2888)
                     /label=lac promoter
                     /note="promoter for the E. coli lac operon"
     protein_bind    2903..2924
                     /label=CAP binding site
                     /bound_moiety="E. coli catabolite activator protein"
                     /note="CAP binding activates transcription in the presence
                     of cAMP."
     primer_bind     complement(3041..3058)
                     /label=L4440
                     /note="L4440 vector, forward primer"
     rep_origin      complement(3212..3800)
                     /direction=LEFT
                     /label=ori
                     /note="high-copy-number ColE1/pMB1/pBR322/pUC origin of
                     replication"
     primer_bind     complement(3292..3311)
                     /label=pBR322ori-F
                     /note="pBR322 origin, forward primer"
     CDS             complement(3971..4831)
                     /codon_start=1
                     /gene="bla"
                     /product="beta-lactamase"
                     /label=AmpR
                     /note="confers resistance to ampicillin, carbenicillin, and
                     related antibiotics"
                     /translation="MSIQHFRVALIPFFAAFCLPVFAHPETLVKVKDAEDQLGARVGYI
                     ELDLNSGKILESFRPEERFPMMSTFKVLLCGAVLSRIDAGQEQLGRRIHYSQNDLVEYS
                     PVTEKHLTDGMTVRELCSAAITMSDNTAANLLLTTIGGPKELTAFLHNMGDHVTRLDRW
                     EPELNEAIPNDERDTTMPVAMATTLRKLLTGELLTLASRQQLIDWMEADKVAGPLLRSA
                     LPAGWFIADKSGAGERGSRGIIAALGPDGKPSRIVVIYTTGSQATMDERNRQIAEIGAS
                     LIKHW"
     primer_bind     4594..4613
                     /label=Amp-R
                     /note="Ampicillin resistance gene, reverse primer"
     promoter        complement(4832..4936)
                     /gene="bla"
                     /label=AmpR promoter
     primer_bind     5004..5022
                     /label=pBRforEco
                     /note="pBR322 vectors, upsteam of EcoRI site, forward
                     primer"
ORIGIN
        1 tcgcgcgttt cggtgatgac ggtgaaaacc tctgacacat gcagctcccg gagacggtca
       61 cagcttgtct gtaagcggat gccgggagca gacaagcccg tcagggcgcg tcagcgggtg
      121 ttggcgggtg tcggggctgg cttaactatg cggcatcaga gcagattgta ctgagagtgc
      181 accataccac cttttcaatt catcattttt tttttattct tttttttgat ttcggtttcc
      241 ttgaaatttt tttgattcgg taatctccga acagaaggaa gaacgaagga aggagcacag
      301 acttagattg gtatatatac gcatatgcga gtcggcgagc aaacagggtg ctgctactaa
      361 acgaacaata aagaaagaca atttgggcac ccaatataaa atgagcagtc aattcaatca
      421 attcagtgtg aaattttttt cttggaaaga tcattcactt ctacacagct gtacatgagt
      481 ttatatgaca gttttttttt atgtacatcc agttcaagat aatcagatta tatattggcc
      541 caaaagggat cattaacgaa ttgcgaaatg ggtaatctct ttacagttaa cagattctct
      601 ggtgattggc tttcctcaag gtagcaaata tactctaatt gtagcacgtc tactatgtat
      661 ttctttacct tgtcatagca cacacccact tgcgccacgc cgtgtgcgtc atcacttaga
      721 acaaatctgg agccacagtg cttcttgacc agattacata aggttttgct ggggtacggc
      781 tcctccaggc gctttcttaa tgcggacgta ttgatttcaa ttgcgccgcc ataggagtct
      841 ataaattgta aatttcttac aactgcatcg tatatttctg gccattcact gatgacgtcc
      901 agtgaagcta caggaactcc ggtttcttcg ttgcagttgc ccgatttctg gtttactagc
      961 atgtcattgg gcaaaaataa tttgtaaagg tcgaagtgac ccacgaccaa cggtttaata
     1021 ttgatcagca tttcgtactg tgattggaag taagacagga gaaaatgttt caaattatca
     1081 ttgaaggaat gcaatgaatt gtaccattgt tgttggtcga aatcaatagg tatcccgttg
     1141 acgtgatgga ccgaacccac acaaaacttc aaaatatcat tattctcctt catgagtcgc
     1201 tttgcatatt cgatatgagc catgtcacaa ctttcgatct ccattcctat aatgaattta
     1261 gtccgcacat cgggtctatc agcataacga gtcttgattt cttgcgcatg actcatgaaa
     1321 ttcttgaacg atgtttctag cttggttatg acttcctcag gattcttgcc caatgactgc
     1381 tcttcggggt atataaactt ggcctcaatt cttggtatgt gctctgtcaa acagtacgtg
     1441 tgaaagttga ggttgaccac ttgatcgacc acggaatcca aagggtccgt accgtgggca
     1501 ctatagtcac cggagtgtga atggtgtgag tgcatgacct tgaggatttt tactgaattg
     1561 tacgtatcaa gaagtactaa aatgtgtttg aaagggaaag attgtacggg aaatggaaaa
     1621 tgtacatata atatccagta tcatttgagt tgatagagat tatctctata gatagagaga
     1681 tttgacaaaa aaaataaaaa aatttaaatg gacgagtccg gaatcgaacc ggagacctct
     1741 cccatgctaa gggagcgcgc taccgactac gccacacgcc cgaacgtttg ttgaaatctt
     1801 ccaaacagaa atgatacagg tttactttac agcaagacat tagtagtttc attagcttat
     1861 caacatgtat gaaaccggca agattgaaag atgcatgtat actaaactca caaattagag
     1921 cttcaattta attatatcag ttattaccct atgcggtgtg aaataccgca cagatgcgta
     1981 aggagaaaat accgcatcag gaaattgtaa gcgttaatat tttgttaaaa ttcgcgttaa
     2041 atttttgtta aatcagctca ttttttaacc aataggccga aatcggcaaa atcccttata
     2101 aatcaaaaga atagaccgag atagggttga gtgttgttcc agtttggaac aagagtccac
     2161 tattaaagaa cgtggactcc aacgtcaaag gnnnnnnnnn nnnnnnnnnn nnnnnnnnnn
     2221 nnnnnnnnnn nnnnnnnnnn tnnnnnnnnn nnnnnnnnnn nnnnnnnnnn nnnnnnnnnn
     2281 nnnnnnnnnn nnnnnnnnnn nnnnnnnnnn nnnnnnnnnn nnnnnnnnnn nngnnnnnnn
     2341 nnnnnnnnnn nnnnnnnnnn nnnnnnnnnn nnnnnnnnnn nnnnnnnnnn nnnnnnnnnn
     2401 nnnnnnnnnn nnnnnnnnnn nnnnnnnnnn nnnnnnnnnn nnnnnnnnnn nnnnnnncca
     2461 ttcgccattc aggctgcgca actgttggga agggcgatcg gtgcgggcct cttcgctatt
     2521 acgccagctg gcgaaagggg gatgtgctgc aaggcgatta agttgggtaa cgccagggtt
     2581 ttcccagtca cgacgttgta aaacgacggc cagtgagcgc gcgtaatacg actcactata
     2641 gggcgaattg ggtaccgggc cccccctcga ggtcgacggt atcgataagc ttgatatcga
     2701 attcctgcag cccgggggat ccactagttc tagagcggcc gccaccgcgg tggagctcca
     2761 gcttttgttc cctttagtga gggttaattg cgcgcttggc gtaatcatgg tcatagctgt
     2821 ttcctgtgtg aaattgttat ccgctcacaa ttccacacaa catacgagcc ggaagcataa
     2881 agtgtaaagc ctggggtgcc taatgagtga gctaactcac attaattgcg ttgcgctcac
     2941 tgcccgcttt ccagtcggga aacctgtcgt gccagctgca ttaatgaatc ggccaacgcg
     3001 cggggagagg cggtttgcgt attgggcgct cttccgcttc ctcgctcact gactcgctgc
     3061 gctcggtcgt tcggctgcgg cgagcggtat cagctcactc aaaggcggta atacggttat
     3121 ccacagaatc aggggataac gcaggaaaga acatgtgagc aaaaggccag caaaaggcca
     3181 ggaaccgtaa aaaggccgcg ttgctggcgt ttttccatag gctccgcccc cctgacgagc
     3241 atcacaaaaa tcgacgctca agtcagaggt ggcgaaaccc gacaggacta taaagatacc
     3301 aggcgtttcc ccctggaagc tccctcgtgc gctctcctgt tccgaccctg ccgcttaccg
     3361 gatacctgtc cgcctttctc ccttcgggaa gcgtggcgct ttctcatagc tcacgctgta
     3421 ggtatctcag ttcggtgtag gtcgttcgct ccaagctggg ctgtgtgcac gaaccccccg
     3481 ttcagcccga ccgctgcgcc ttatccggta actatcgtct tgagtccaac ccggtaagac
     3541 acgacttatc gccactggca gcagccactg gtaacaggat tagcagagcg aggtatgtag
     3601 gcggtgctac agagttcttg aagtggtggc ctaactacgg ctacactaga agaacagtat
     3661 ttggtatctg cgctctgctg aagccagtta ccttcggaaa aagagttggt agctcttgat
     3721 ccggcaaaca aaccaccgct ggtagcggtg gtttttttgt ttgcaagcag cagattacgc
     3781 gcagaaaaaa aggatctcaa gaagatcctt tgatcttttc tacggggtct gacgctcagt
     3841 ggaacgaaaa ctcacgttaa gggattttgg tcatgagatt atcaaaaagg atcttcacct
     3901 agatcctttt aaattaaaaa tgaagtttta aatcaatcta aagtatatat gagtaaactt
     3961 ggtctgacag ttaccaatgc ttaatcagtg aggcacctat ctcagcgatc tgtctatttc
     4021 gttcatccat agttgcctga ctccccgtcg tgtagataac tacgatacgg gagggcttac
     4081 catctggccc cagtgctgca atgataccgc gagacccacg ctcaccggct ccagatttat
     4141 cagcaataaa ccagccagcc ggaagggccg agcgcagaag tggtcctgca actttatccg
     4201 cctccatcca gtctattaat tgttgccggg aagctagagt aagtagttcg ccagttaata
     4261 gtttgcgcaa cgttgttgcc attgctacag gcatcgtggt gtcacgctcg tcgtttggta
     4321 tggcttcatt cagctccggt tcccaacgat caaggcgagt tacatgatcc cccatgttgt
     4381 gcaaaaaagc ggttagctcc ttcggtcctc cgatcgttgt cagaagtaag ttggccgcag
     4441 tgttatcact catggttatg gcagcactgc ataattctct tactgtcatg ccatccgtaa
     4501 gatgcttttc tgtgactggt gagtactcaa ccaagtcatt ctgagaatag tgtatgcggc
     4561 gaccgagttg ctcttgcccg gcgtcaatac gggataatac cgcgccacat agcagaactt
     4621 taaaagtgct catcattgga aaacgttctt cggggcgaaa actctcaagg atcttaccgc
     4681 tgttgagatc cagttcgatg taacccactc gtgcacccaa ctgatcttca gcatctttta
     4741 ctttcaccag cgtttctggg tgagcaaaaa caggaaggca aaatgccgca aaaaagggaa
     4801 taagggcgac acggaaatgt tgaatactca tactcttcct ttttcaatat tattgaagca
     4861 tttatcaggg ttattgtctc atgagcggat acatatttga atgtatttag aaaaataaac
     4921 aaataggggt tccgcgcaca tttccccgaa aagtgccacc tgacgtctaa gaaaccatta
     4981 ttatcatgac attaacctat aaaaataggc gtatcacgag gccctttcgt c
//
