[The description below was written by a language model from this plasmid's Addgene catalogue record and the feature table of its GenBank file.]
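Description:
pRSII409 is an empty yeast integrating shuttle vector of 5,031 bp, built on the pRS40x backbone as part of a redesigned and expanded pRS plasmid series for genetic manipulation of Saccharomyces cerevisiae. In E. coli it is maintained at high copy from a ColE1/pUC-type origin and selected with ampicillin through the bla (AmpR) gene and its own promoter. An f1 bacteriophage origin is also present, which allows single-stranded DNA to be produced with helper phage. The feature table shows no yeast replication origin or centromere, as expected for an integrating vector. Stable yeast transformants therefore arise only when the plasmid recombines into the genome.

The yeast selectable marker is HIS2, which complements histidine auxotrophy in his2 strains. According to the depositor, the gene was silently modified to remove BamHI and XhoI sites without changing the His2 protein sequence, presumably so that these sites can be used for cloning elsewhere in the vector. HIS2 is not annotated in the feature table. It probably lies in the large unannotated stretch downstream of the pRS-marker sequencing primer site, but the record does not give its coordinates.

Cloning takes place in a pBluescript-type multiple cloning site embedded in the lacZ-alpha fragment, under a lac promoter, lac operator and CAP binding site, an arrangement that normally permits blue/white screening of inserts. The polylinker is flanked by opposing T7 and T3 promoters and by M13, KS and SK primer sites for sequencing. The vector carries no insert and serves as a backbone for restriction cloning of genes or alleles to be integrated into the yeast genome under HIS2 selection.
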