Addgene plasmid #35446: pRSII409
Purpose: (Empty Backbone)
Depositing lab: Steven Haase. Depositing organization: Duke University. Publication: New and Redesigned pRS Plasmid Shuttle Vectors for Genetic Manipulation of Saccharomycescerevisiae. Chee MK, Haase SB. G3 (Bethesda). 2012 May;2(5):515-26. Epub 2012 May 1. 10.1534/g3.111.001917 PubMed 22670222.
Backbone
  Vector backbone: pRS40x
  Backbone manufacturer: Stratagene
  Backbone size (bp): 5031
  Vector type: Yeast integrating vector
  Selectable markers: HIS2
Growth in bacteria
  Bacterial resistance: Ampicillin, 100 μg/mL
  Growth temperature: 37°C
  Growth strain: DH5alpha
  Copy number: High Copy
Gene/Insert
  Cloning method: Restriction Enzyme
  Sequencing primers: 5′ M13 Forward, T7; 3′ M13 Reverse
Resource information
  A portion of this plasmid was derived from a plasmid made by: Daniel J. Lew, Duke University Medical Center Chandra Tucker, Duke University (now at University of Colorado, Denver)
Terms and licenses: Academic/Nonprofit Terms; Industry Terms: Not Available to Industry
Depositor comments: HIS2 has been modified to remove BamHI and XhoI sites without altering the amino acid sequence of the His2 protein.
How to cite: pRSII409 was a gift from Steven Haase (Addgene plasmid # 35446 ; http://n2t.net/addgene:35446 ; RRID:Addgene_35446)
