>Addgene plasmid #35446 | pRSII409 | addgene partial sequence | sequence record 53729 | M13_pUC_fwd
ATTGGGTACCGGGCCCCCCCTCGAGGTCGACGGTATCGATAAGCTTGATATCGAATTCCTGCAGCCCGGG
GGATCCACTAGTTCTAGAGCGGCCGCCACCGCGGTGGAGCTCCAGCTTTTGTTCCCTTTAGTGAGGGTTA
ATTGCGCGCTTGGCGTAATCATGGTCATAGCTGTTTCCTGTGTGAAATTGTTATCCGCTCACAATTCCAC
ACAACATACGAGCCGGAAGCATAAAGTGTAAAGCCTGGGGTGCCTAATGAGTGAGCTAACTCACATTAAT
TGCGTTGCGCTCACTGCCCGCTTTCCAGTCGGGAAACCTGTCGTGCCAGCTGCATTAATGAATCGGCCAA
CGCGCGGGGAGAGGCGGTTTGCGTATTGGGCGCTCTTCCGCTTCCTCGCTCACTGACTCGCTGCGCTCGG
TCGTTCGGCTGCGGCGAGCGGTATCAGCTCACTCAAAGGCGGTAATACGGTTATCCACAGAATCAGGGGA
TAACGCAGGAAAGAACATGTGAGCAAAAGGCCAGCAAAAGGCCAGGAACCGTAAAAAGGCCGCGTTGCTG
GCGTTTTTCCATAGGCTCCGCCCCCCTGACGAGCATCACAAAAATCGACGCTCAAGTCAGAGGTGGCGAA
ACCCGACAGGACTATAAAGATACCAGGCGTTTCCCCCTGGAAGCTCCCTCGTGCGCTCTCCTGTTCCGAC
CCTGCCGCTTACCGGATACCTGTCCGCCTTTCTCCC
