>Addgene plasmid #35446 | pRSII409 | addgene partial sequence | sequence record 54048 | pGEX3
AGGGCCTCGTGATACGCCTATTTTTATAGGTTAATGTCATGATAATAATGGTTTCTTAGACGTCAGGTGG
CACTTTTCGGGGAAATGTGCGCGGAACCCCTATTTGTTTATTTTTCTAAATACATTCAAATATGTATCCG
CTCATGAGACAATAACCCTGATAAATGCTTCAATAATATTGAAAAAGGAAGAGTATGAGTATTCAACATT
TCCGTGTCGCCCTTATTCCCTTTTTTGCGGCATTTTGCCTTCCTGTTTTTGCTCACCCAGAAACGCTGGT
GAAAGTAAAAGATGCTGAAGATCAGTTGGGTGCACGAGTGGGTTACATCGAACTGGATCTCAACAGCGGT
AAGATCCTTGAGAGTTTTCGCCCCGAAGAACGTTTTCCAATGATGAGCACTTTTAAAGTTCTGCTATGTG
GCGCGGTATTATCCCGTATTGACGCCGGGCAAGAGCAACTCGGTCGCCGCATACACTATTCTCAGAATGA
CTTGGTTGAGTACTCACCAGTCACAGAAAAGCATCTTACGGATGGCATGACAGTAAGAGAATTATGCAGT
GCTGCCATAACCATGAGTGATAACACTGCGGCCAACTTACTTCTGACAACGATCGGAGGACCGAAGGAGC
TAACCGCTTTTTTGCACAACATGGGGGATCATGTAACTCGCCTTGATCGTTGGGAACCGGAGCTGAATGA
AGCCATACCAAACGACGAGCGTGACACCACGATGCCTGTAGCAATGGCA
