>Addgene plasmid #35446 | pRSII409 | addgene partial sequence | sequence record 54049 | pRSII-F1 5'-CGGCATCAGAGCAGATTGTAC-3'
TTTTTTGATTCGGTAATCTCCGAACAGAAGGAAGAACGAAGGAAGGAGCACAGACTTAGATTGGTATATA
TACGCATATGCGAGTCGGCGAGCAAACAGGGTGCTGCTACTAAACGAACAATAAAGAAAGACAATTTGGG
CACCCAATATAAAATGAGCAGTCAATTCAATCAATTCAGTGTGAAATTTTTTTCTTGGAAAGATCATTCA
CTTCTACACAGCTGTACATGAGTTTATATGACAGTTTTTTTTTATGTACATCCAGTTCAAGATAATCAGA
TTATATATTGGCCCAAAAGGGATCATTAACGAATTGCGAAATGGGTAATCTCTTTACAGTTAACAGATTC
TCTGGTGATTGGCTTTCCTCAAGGTAGCAAATATACTCTAATTGTAGCACGTCTACTATGTATTTCTTTA
CCTTGTCATAGCACACACCCACTTGCGCCACGCCGTGTGCGTCATCACTTAGAACAAATCTGGAGCCACA
GTGCTTCTTGACCAGATTACATAAGGTTTTGCTGGGGTACGGCTCCTCCAGGCGCTTTCTTAATGCGGAC
GTATTGATTTCAATTGCGCCGCCATAGGAGTCTATAAATTGTAAATTTCTTACAACTGCATCGTATATTT
CTGGCCATTCACTGATGACGTCCAGTGAAGCTACAGGAACTCCGGTT
